>Addgene plasmid #54840 | mRuby-Peroxisomes-2 | addgene partial sequence | sequence record 92590 | CMV-F 5'-CGCAAATGGGCGGTAGGCGTG-3'
GTGAACCGTCAGATCCGCTAGCGCTACCGGACTCAGATCTCGAGCTCAAGCTTCGAATTCTGCAGTCGAC
GGTACCGCGGGCCCGGGATCCACCGGTCGCCACCATGAACAGCCTGATCAAAGAAAACATGCGGATGAAG
GTGGTGCTGGAAGGCAGCGTGAACGGCCACCAGTTCAAGTGCACCGGCGAGGGCGAGGGCAACCCCTACA
TGGGCACCCAGACCATGCGGATCAAAGTGATCGAGGGCGGACCTCTGCCCTTCGCCTTCGACATCCTGGC
CACATCCTTCATGTACGGCAGCCGGACCTTCATCAAGTACCCCAAGGGCATCCCCGATTTCTTCAAGCAG
AGCTTCCCCGAGGGCTTCACCTGGGAGAGAGTGACCAGATACGAGGACGGCGGCGTGATCACCGTGATGC
AGGACACCAGCCTGGAAGATGGCTGCCTGGTGTACCATGCCCAGGTCAGGGGCGTGAATTTTCCCAGCAA
CGGCGCCGTGATGCAGAAGAAAACCAAGGGCTGGGAGCCCAACACCGAGATGATGTACCCCGCTGACGGC
GGACTGAGAGGCTACACCCACATGGCCCTGAAGGTGGACGGCGGAGGGCACCTGAGCTGCAGCTTCGTGA
CCACCTACCGATCCAAGAAAACCGTGGGCAACATCAAGATGCCCGGCATCCACGCCGTGGACCACCGGCT
GGAAAGGCTGGAAGAGTCCGACAACGAGATGTTCGTGGTGCAGCGGGAGCACGCCGTGGCCAAGTTCGCC
GGCCTGGGCGGAGGGTCCGGATCCAAGCTGTAGCGGCCGCGACTCTAGATCATAATCAGCCATACCACAT
TTGTAGAGGTTT
