[The description below was written by a language model from this plasmid's Addgene catalogue record.]
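Description:
mRuby-Peroxisomes-2 is a mammalian expression plasmid of about 4.75 kb that encodes the red fluorescent protein mRuby directed to peroxisomes. It is built on an mRuby fluorescent-protein vector backbone and is catalogued as an empty backbone, although it functions as a ready-to-use organelle marker. The plasmid is maintained at high copy number in standard E. coli cloning strains under kanamycin selection, and it carries a neomycin resistance marker so that transfected mammalian cells can be selected with G418. The record does not state the promoter driving expression, the polyadenylation signal or the origin of replication, and no feature table is provided to confirm them.

The payload is mRuby carrying a peroxisomal targeting signal type 1 (PTS1) at its C terminus. PTS1 is the short tripeptide motif Ser-Lys-Leu, which is recognised in the cytosol by the peroxisomal import receptor and is sufficient to carry a fully folded cargo protein into the peroxisomal matrix. Because the signal must sit at the extreme C terminus to work, it follows the fluorescent protein rather than preceding it. Expression therefore gives punctate red labelling of peroxisomes, with recorded excitation and emission maxima of 558 nm and 605 nm.

The construct is typically used for live- or fixed-cell fluorescence imaging of peroxisome number, distribution, dynamics and matrix protein import. It also serves as a red reference marker for colocalisation experiments alongside green or other spectrally distinct fusion proteins.
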