Addgene plasmid #54840: mRuby-Peroxisomes-2
Purpose: (Empty Backbone) Localization: Peroxisomes, Excitation: 558, Emission: 605
Depositing lab: Michael Davidson. Depositing organization: Florida State University, Tallahassee.
Backbone
  Vector backbone: mRuby
  Backbone size w/o insert (bp): 4750
  Vector type: Mammalian Expression
  Selectable markers: Neomycin (select with G418)
  Backbone size (bp): 4750
  Tag / fusion protein: mRuby (C terminal on backbone); Peroximal Targeting Signal 1 (PTS1) (C terminal on backbone)
Growth in bacteria
  Bacterial resistance: Kanamycin, 50 μg/mL
  Growth temperature: 37°C
  Growth strain: DH5alpha
  Copy number: High Copy
Gene/Insert
  Gene/Insert name: mRuby-Peroxisomes
  Tag / fusion protein: Peroxisomal Targeting Signal 1 (PTS1; Ser-Lys-Leu) (C terminal on insert)
Terms and licenses: Academic/Nonprofit Terms; Industry Terms
Depositor comments: . Excitation = 558; Emission = 605
How to cite: mRuby-Peroxisomes-2 was a gift from Michael Davidson (Addgene plasmid # 54840 ; http://n2t.net/addgene:54840 ; RRID:Addgene_54840)
